>Addgene plasmid #103764 | LSB-hsa-miR-99a-3p | depositor full sequence | sequence record 196576 | Full Sequence
AATTGAGGGGATAACGCAGGAAAGAACATGTGAGCAAAAGGCCAGCAAAAGGCCAGGAACCGTAAAAAGG
CCGCGTTGCTGGCGTTTTTCCATAGGCTCCGCCCCCCTGACGAGCATCACAAAAATCGACGCTCAAGTCA
GAGGTGGCGAAACCCGACAGGACTATAAAGATACCAGGCGTTTCCCCCTGGAAGCTCCCTCGTGCGCTCT
CCTGTTCCGACCCTGCCGCTTACCGGATACCTGTCCGCCTTTCTCCCTTCGGGAAGCGTGGCGCTTTCTC
ATAGCTCACGCTGTAGGTATCTCAGTTCGGTGTAGGTCGTTCGCTCCAAGCTGGGCTGTGTGCACGAACC
CCCCGTTCAGCCCGACCGCTGCGCCTTATCCGGTAACTATCGTCTTGAGTCCAACCCGGTAAGACACGAC
TTATCGCCACTGGCAGCAGCCACTGGTAACAGGATTAGCAGAGCGAGGTATGTAGGCGGTGCTACAGAGT
TCTTGAAGTGGTGGCCTAACTACGGCTACACTAGAAGAACAGTATTTGGTATCTGCGCTCTGCTGAAGCC
AGTTACCTTCGGAAAAAGAGTTGGTAGCTCTTGATCCGGCAAACAAACCACCGCTGGTAGCGGTGGTTTT
TTTGTTTGCAAGCAGCAGATTACGCGCAGAAAAAAAGGATCTCAAGAAGATCCTTTGATCTTTTCTACGG
GGTCTGACGCTCAGTGGAACGAAAACTCACGTTAAGGGATTTTGGTCATGAGATTATCAAAAAGGATCTT
CACCTAGATCCTTTTAAATTAAAAATGAAGTTTTAAATCAATCTAAAGTATATATGAGTAAACTTGGTCT
GACAGTTACCAATGCTTAATCAGTGAGGCACCTATCTCAGCGATCTGTCTATTTCGTTCATCCATAGTTG
CCTGACTCCCCGTCGTGTAGATAACTACGATACGGGAGGGCTTACCATCTGGCCCCAGTGCTGCAATGAT
ACCGCGAGAACCACGCTCACCGGCTCCAGATTTATCAGCAATAAACCAGCCAGCCGGAAGGGCCGAGCGC
AGAAGTGGTCCTGCAACTTTATCCGCCTCCATCCAGTCTATTAATTGTTGCCGGGAAGCTAGAGTAAGTA
GTTCGCCAGTTAATAGTTTGCGCAACGTTGTTGCCATTGCTACAGGCATCGTGGTGTCACGCTCGTCGTT
TGGTATGGCTTCATTCAGCTCCGGTTCCCAACGATCAAGGCGAGTTACATGATCCCCCATGTTGTGCAAA
AAAGCGGTTAGCTCCTTCGGTCCTCCGATCGTTGTCAGAAGTAAGTTGGCCGCAGTGTTATCACTCATGG
TTATGGCAGCACTGCATAATTCTCTTACTGTCATGCCATCCGTAAGATGCTTTTCTGTGACTGGTGAGTA
CTCAACCAAGTCATTCTGAGAATAGTGTATGCGGCGACCGAGTTGCTCTTGCCCGGCGTCAATACGGGAT
AATACCGCGCCACATAGCAGAACTTTAAAAGTGCTCATCATTGGAAAACGTTCTTCGGGGCGAAAACTCT
CAAGGATCTTACCGCTGTTGAGATCCAGTTCGATGTAACCCACTCGTGCACCCAACTGATCTTCAGCATC
TTTTACTTTCACCAGCGTTTCTGGGTGAGCAAAAACAGGAAGGCAAAATGCCGCAAAAAAGGGAATAAGG
GCGACACGGAAATGTTGAATACTCATACTCTTCCTTTTTCAATATTATTGAAGCATTTATCAGGGTTATT
GTCTCATGAGCGGATACATATTTGAATGTAGCTCCGAATTTCTCGAGGGCTTGTCGACGACGGCGGTCTC
CGTCGTCAGGATCATGAATTCGACCCGCCTGCCACCATGACCGAGTACAAGCCCACGGTGCGCCTCGCCA
CCCGCGACGACGTCCCCCGGGCCGTACGCACCCTCGCCGCCGCGTTCGCCGACTACCCCGCCACGCGCCA
CACCGTCGACCCGGACCGCCACATCGAGCGGGTCACCGAGCTGCAAGAACTCTTCCTCACGCGCGTCGGG
CTCGACATCGGCAAGGTGTGGGTCGCGGACGACGGCGCCGCGGTGGCGGTCTGGACCACGCCGGAGAGCG
TCGAAGCGGGGGCGGTGTTCGCCGAGATCGGCCCGCGCATGGCCGAGTTGAGCGGTTCCCGGCTGGCCGC
GCAGCAACAGATGGAAGGCCTCCTGGCGCCGCACCGGCCCAAGGAGCCCGCGTGGTTCCTGGCCACCGTC
GGCGTCTCGCCCGACCACCAGGGCAAGGGTCTGGGCAGCGCCGTCGTGCTCCCCGGAGTGGAGGCGGCCG
AGCGCGCCGGGGTGCCCGCCTTCCTGGAGACATCCGCGCCCCGCAACCTCCCCTTCTACGAGCGGCTCGG
CTTCACCGTCACCGCCGACGTCGAGGTGCCCGAAGGACCGCGCACCTGGTGCATGACCCGCAAGCCCGGT
GCCTGATACGCGTGAATTCACTCCTCAGGTGCAGGCTGCCTATCAGAAGGTGGTGGCTGGTGTGGCCAAT
GCCCTGGCTCACAAATACCACTGAGATCTTTTTCCCTCTGCCAAAAATTATGGGGACATCATGAAGCCCC
TTGAGCATCTGACTTCTGGCTAATAAAGGAAATTTATTTTCATTGCAATAGTGTGTTGGAATTTTTTGTG
TCTCTCACTCGGAAGGACATATGGGAGGGCAAATCATTTAAAACATCAGAATGAGTATTTGGTTTAGAGT
TTGGCAACATATGCCCATATGCTGGCTGCCATGAACAAAGGTTGGCTATAAAGAGGTCATCAGTATATGA
AACAGCCCCCTGCTGTCCATTCCTTATTCCATAGAAAAGCCTTGACTTGAGGTTAGATTTTTTTTATATT
TTGTTTTGTGTTATTTTTTTCTTTAACATCCCTAAAATTTTCCTTACATGTTTTACTAGCCAGATTTTTC
CTCCTCTCCTGACTACTCCCAGTCATAGCTGTCCCTCTTCTCTTATGGAGATCCCTCGACCTGCAGCCCA
AGCTTGAATTCTCTAGAATTACCCTGTTATCCCTATGCTTGGTTTACCGAGCTCTTATTGGTTTTCAAAC
TTCATTGACTGTGCCCAACGCGCCTGGGAGCTCACGGGGACAGCCCCCCCCCAAAGCCCCCAGGGATGTA
ATTACGTCCCTCCCCCGCTAGGGGGCAGCAGCGAGCCGCCCGGGGCTCCGCTCCGGTCCGGCGCTCCCCC
CGCATCCCCGAGCCGGCAGCGTGCGGGGACAGCCCGGGCACGGGGAAGGTGGCACGGGATCGCTTTCCTC
TGAACGCTTCTCGCTGCTCTTTGAGCCTGCAGACACCTGGGGGGATACGGGGAAAAAGCTAGGCTGAAAG
ACCGGTTCTTAGAATGACACGCGCCTGGGAGCTCACGGGGACAGCCCCCCCCCAAAGCCCCCAGGGATGT
AATTACGTCCCTCCCCCGCTAGGGGGCAGCAGCGAGCCGCCCGGGGCTCCGCTCCGGTCCGGCGCTCCCC
CCGCATCCCCGAGCCGGCAGCGTGCGGGGACAGCCCGGGCACGGGGAAGGTGGCACGGGATCGCTTTCCT
CTGAACGCTTCTCGCTGCTCTTTGAGCCTGCAGACACCTGGGGGGATACGGGGAAAAAGCTAACTTCTGA
GACGACAACTTTGTATAGAAAAGTTGGCTCCGAATTCGCCCTTGACAGCAGAGATCCAGTTTGGTTAATT
AATTGGCTCCGGTGCCCGTCAGTGGGCAGAGCGCACATCGCCCACAGTCCCCGAGAAGTTGTGGGGAGGG
GTCGGCAATTGAACCGGTGCCTAGAGAAGGTGGCGCGGGGTAAACTGGGAAAGTGATGTCGTGTACTGGC
TCCGCCTTTTTCCCGAGGGTGGGGGAGAACCGTATATAAGTGCAGTAGTCGCCGTGAACGTTCTTTTTCG
CAACGGGTTTGCCGCCAGAACACAGGTAAGTGCCGTGTGTGGTTCCCGCGGGCCTGGCCTCTTTACGGGT
TATGGCCCTTGCGTGCCTTGAATTACTTCCACCTGGCTGCAGTACGTGATTCTTGATCCCGAGCTTCGGG
TTGGAAGTGGGTGGGAGAGTTCGAGGCCTTGCGCTTAAGGAGCCCCTTCGCCTCGTGCTTGAGTTGAGGC
CTGGCCTGGGCGCTGGGGCCGCCGCGTGCGAATCTGGTGGCACCTTCGCGCCTGTCTCGCTGCTTTCGAT
AAGTCTCTAGCCATTTAAAATTTTTGATGACCTGCTGCGACGCTTTTTTTCTGGCAAGATAGTCTTGTAA
ATGCGGGCCAAGATCTGCACACTGGTATTTCGGTTTTTGGGGCCGCGGGCGGCGACGGGGCCCGTGCGTC
CCAGCGCACATGTTCGGCGAGGCGGGGCCTGCGAGCGCGGCCACCGAGAATCGGACGGGGGTAGTCTCAA
GCTGGCCGGCCTGCTCTGGTGCCTGGCCTCGCGCCGCCGTGTATCGCCCCGCCCTGGGCGGCAAGGCTGG
CCCGGTCGGCACCAGTTGCGTGAGCGGAAAGATGGCCGCTTCCCGGCCCTGCTGCAGGGAGCTCAAAATG
GAGGACGCGGCGCTCGGGAGAGCGGGCGGGTGAGTCACCCACACAAAGGAAAAGGGCCTTTCCGTCCTCA
GCCGTCGCTTCATGTGACTCCACGGAGTACCGGGCGCCGTCCAGGCACCTCGATTAGTTCTCGAGCTTTT
GGAGTACGTCGTCTTTAGGTTGGGGGGAGGGGTTTTATGCGATGGAGTTTCCCCACACTGAGTGGGTGGA
GACTGAAGTTAGGCCAGCTTGGCACTTGATGTAATTCTCCTTGGAATTTGCCCTTTTTGAGTTTGGATCT
TGGTTCATTCTCAAGCCTCAGACAGTGGTTCAAAGTTTTTTTCTTCCATTTCAGGTGTCGTGAGAAGGGC
GAATTCGACCCAAGTTTGTACAAAAAAGCAGGCTGGATCCAGGTGCCACCATGGTGAGCGAGCTGATTAA
GGAGAACATGCACATGAAGCTGTACATGGAGGGCACCGTGAACAACCACCACTTCAAGTGCACATCCGAG
GGCGAAGGCAAGCCCTACGAGGGCACCCAGACCATGAGAATCAAGGCGGTCGAGGGCGGCCCTCTCCCCT
TCGCCTTCGACATCCTGGCTACCAGCTTCATGTACGGCAGCAAAACCTTCATCAACCACACCCAGGGCAT
CCCCGACTTCTTTAAGCAGTCCTTCCCCGAGGGCTTCACATGGGAGAGAGTCACCACATACGAAGATGGG
GGCGTGCTGACCGCTACCCAGGACACCAGCCTCCAGGACGGCTGCCTCATCTACAACGTCAAGATCAGAG
GGGTGAACTTCCCATCCAACGGCCCTGTGATGCAGAAGAAAACACTCGGCTGGGAGGCCTCCACCGAGAC
ACTGTACCCCGCTGACGGCGGCCTGGAAGGCAGAGCCGACATGGCCCTGAAGCTCGTGGGCGGGGGCCAC
CTGATCTGCAACCTTAAGACCACATACAGATCCAAGAAACCCGCTAAGAACCTCAAGATGCCCGGCGTCT
ACTATGTGGACAGGAGACTGGAAAGAATCAAGGAGGCCGACAAAGAGACATACGTCGAGCAGCACGAGGT
GGCTGTGGCCAGATACTGCGACCTCCCTAGCAAACTGGGGCACAAACTTAATTGAGAATTCTACCACCCA
GCTTTCTTGTACAAAGTGGTACGTCTCAAGACCAGAGGTCTCTGCTTGTTCGGCCCAGACCCATAGAAGC
GAGCTTGCAGACCCATAGAAGCGAGCTTGCAGACCCATAGAAGCGAGCTTGCAGACCCATAGAAGCGAGC
TTGCAACCAGAAGAGACCTGTGCTTCACTCCTCAGGTGCAGGCTGCCTATCAGAAGGTGGTGGCTGGTGT
GGCCAATGCCCTGGCTCACAAATACCACTGAGATCTTTTTCCCTCTGCCAAAAATTATGGGGACATCATG
AAGCCCCTTGAGCATCTGACTTCTGGCTAATAAAGGAAATTTATTTTCATTGCAATAGTGTGTTGGAATT
TTTTGTGTCTCTCACTCGGAAGGACATATGGGAGGGCAAATCATTTAAAACATCAGAATGAGTATTTGGT
TTAGAGTTTGGCAACATATGCCCATATGCTGGCTGCCATGAACAAAGGTTGGCTATAAAGAGGTCATCAG
TATATGAAACAGCCCCCTGCTGTCCATTCCTTATTCCATAGAAAAGCCTTGACTTGAGGTTAGATTTTTT
TTATATTTTGTTTTGTGTTATTTTTTTCTTTAACATCCCTAAAATTTTCCTTACATGTTTTACTAGCCAG
ATTTTTCCTCCTCTCCTGACTACTCCCAGTCATAGCTGTCCCTCTTCTCTTATGGAGATCCCGAGCGGTG
CGTTTTTATGCTTGTAGTATTGTATAATGTTTTTAAGATCCAAGCTTCTGACCTCTTCTCTTCCTCCCAC
AGGGCCTCGAGACAATTGCATCGATGGTACCAGTGAAAGTCTGCAATGAATTCGAGTTGGCGCGCCTGTC
ATTCTAAATCTCTCTTTCAGCCTAAAGCTTTTTCCCCGTATCCCCCCAGGTGTCTGCAGGCTCAAAGAGC
AGCGAGAAGCGTTCAGAGGAAAGCGATCCCGTGCCACCTTCCCCGTGCCCGGGCTGTCCCCGCACGCTGC
CGGCTCGGGGATGCGGGGGGAGCGCCGGACCGGAGCGGAGCCCCGGGCGGCTCGCTGCTGCCCCCTAGCG
GGGGAGGGACGTAATTACATCCCTGGGGGCTTTGGGAGGGGGCTGTCCCCGTGAGCTCCCAGGCGCGCCT
GTCATTCTAAATCTCTCTTTCAGCCTAAAGCTTTTTCCCCGTATCCCCCCAGGTGTCTGCAGGCTCAAAG
AGCAGCGAGAAGCGTTCAGAGGAAAGCGATCCCGTGCCACCTTCCCCGTGCCCGGGCTGTCCCCGCACGC
TGCCGGCTCGGGGATGCGGGGGGAGCGCCGGACCGGAGCGGAGCCCCGGGCGGCTCGCTGCTGCCCCCTA
GCGGGGGAGGGACGTAATTACATCCCTGGGGGCTTTGGGGGGGGGCTGTCCCCGTGAGCTCCCAGGCGCG
CCAACTCGGTACCGTATCGATGTCGACGTTAACGCTAGTGATATCAACTTTGTATAGAAAAGTTGGCTCC
GAATTCGCCCTTGACAGCAGAGATCCAGTTTGGTTAATTAATTGGCTCCGGTGCCCGTCAGTGGGCAGAG
CGCACATCGCCCACAGTCCCCGAGAAGTTGTGGGGAGGGGTCGGCAATTGAACCGGTGCCTAGAGAAGGT
GGCGCGGGGTAAACTGGGAAAGTGATGTCGTGTACTGGCTCCGCCTTTTTCCCGAGGGTGGGGGAGAACC
GTATATAAGTGCAGTAGTCGCCGTGAACGTTCTTTTTCGCAACGGGTTTGCCGCCAGAACACAGGTAAGT
GCCGTGTGTGGTTCCCGCGGGCCTGGCCTCTTTACGGGTTATGGCCCTTGCGTGCCTTGAATTACTTCCA
CCTGGCTGCAGTACGTGATTCTTGATCCCGAGCTTCGGGTTGGAAGTGGGTGGGAGAGTTCGAGGCCTTG
CGCTTAAGGAGCCCCTTCGCCTCGTGCTTGAGTTGAGGCCTGGCCTGGGCGCTGGGGCCGCCGCGTGCGA
ATCTGGTGGCACCTTCGCGCCTGTCTCGCTGCTTTCGATAAGTCTCTAGCCATTTAAAATTTTTGATGAC
CTGCTGCGACGCTTTTTTTCTGGCAAGATAGTCTTGTAAATGCGGGCCAAGATCTGCACACTGGTATTTC
GGTTTTTGGGGCCGCGGGCGGCGACGGGGCCCGTGCGTCCCAGCGCACATGTTCGGCGAGGCGGGGCCTG
CGAGCGCGGCCACCGAGAATCGGACGGGGGTAGTCTCAAGCTGGCCGGCCTGCTCTGGTGCCTGGCCTCG
CGCCGCCGTGTATCGCCCCGCCCTGGGCGGCAAGGCTGGCCCGGTCGGCACCAGTTGCGTGAGCGGAAAG
ATGGCCGCTTCCCGGCCCTGCTGCAGGGAGCTCAAAATGGAGGACGCGGCGCTCGGGAGAGCGGGCGGGT
GAGTCACCCACACAAAGGAAAAGGGCCTTTCCGTCCTCAGCCGTCGCTTCATGTGACTCCACGGAGTACC
GGGCGCCGTCCAGGCACCTCGATTAGTTCTCGAGCTTTTGGAGTACGTCGTCTTTAGGTTGGGGGGAGGG
GTTTTATGCGATGGAGTTTCCCCACACTGAGTGGGTGGAGACTGAAGTTAGGCCAGCTTGGCACTTGATG
TAATTCTCCTTGGAATTTGCCCTTTTTGAGTTTGGATCTTGGTTCATTCTCAAGCCTCAGACAGTGGTTC
AAAGTTTTTTTCTTCCATTTCAGGTGTCGTGAGAAGGGCGAATTCGACCCAAGTTTGTACAAAAAAGCAG
GCTCGCCACCATGGTGAGCAAGGGCGAGGAGCTGTTCACCGGGGTGGTGCCCATCCTGGTCGAGCTGGAC
GGCGACGTAAACGGCCACAAGTTCAGCGTGAGGGGCGAGGGCGAGGGCGATGCCACCAACGGCAAGCTGA
CCCTGAAGTTCATCTGCACCACCGGCAAGCTGCCCGTGCCCTGGCCCACCCTCGTGACCACCCTGAGCCA
CGGCGTGCAGTGCTTCGCCCGCTACCCCGACCACATGAAGCAGCACGACTTCTTCAAGTCCGCCATGCCC
GAAGGCTACGTCCAGGAGCGCACCATCTTCTTCAAGGACGACGGCACCTACAAGACCCGCGCCGAGGTGA
AGTTCGAGGGCGACACCCTAGTGAACCGCATCGAGCTGAAGGGCGTCGACTTCAAGGAGGACGGCAACAT
CCTGGGGCACAAGCTGGAGTACAACTTCAACAGCCACAACATCTATATCATGGCCGTCAAGCAGAAGAAC
GGCATCAAGGTGAACTTCAAGATCCGCCACAACGTGGAGGACGGCAGCGTGCAGCTCGCCGACCACTACC
AGCAGAACACCCCCATCGGCGACGGCCCCGTGCTGCTGCCCGACAGCCACTACCTGAGCACCCAGTCCGT
GCTGAGCAAAGACCCCAACGAGAAGCGCGATCACATGGTCCTGCTGGAGTTCCGCACCGCCGCCGGGATC
ACTCTCGGCATGGACGAGCTGTACAAGTAATACCACCCAGCTTTCTTGTACAAAGTGGTACGCGTGAATT
CACTCCTCAGGTGCAGGCTGCCTATCAGAAGGTGGTGGCTGGTGTGGCCAATGCCCTGGCTCACAAATAC
CACTGAGATCTTTTTCCCTCTGCCAAAAATTATGGGGACATCATGAAGCCCCTTGAGCATCTGACTTCTG
GCTAATAAAGGAAATTTATTTTCATTGCAATAGTGTGTTGGAATTTTTTGTGTCTCTCACTCGGAAGGAC
ATATGGGAGGGCAAATCATTTAAAACATCAGAATGAGTATTTGGTTTAGAGTTTGGCAACATATGCCCAT
ATGCTGGCTGCCATGAACAAAGGTTGGCTATAAAGAGGTCATCAGTATATGAAACAGCCCCCTGCTGTCC
ATTCCTTATTCCATAGAAAAGCCTTGACTTGAGGTTAGATTTTTTTTATATTTTGTTTTGTGTTATTTTT
TTCTTTAACATCCCTAAAATTTTCCTTACATGTTTTACTAGCCAGATTTTTCCTCCTCTCCTGACTACTC
CCAGTCATAGCTGTCCCTCTTCTCTTATGGAGATCCCTCGACCTGCAGCCCAAGCTTGGCGTAATCATGG
TCATAGCTGTTTCCTGTGTGAAATTGTTATCCGCTCACAATTCCACACAACATACGAGCCGGAAGCATAA
AGTGTAAAGCCTGGGGTGCCTAATGAGTGAGCTAACTCACATTAATTGCGTTGCGCTCACTGCCCGCTTT
CCAGTCGGGAAACCTGTCGTGCCAGCGGATCGACAGTACTAAGCTTGGTCTAATACCCAATCTCTCGTCT
TATCCAGATGTTTTATACGCCTCTGGCCCGTGTCTCAAAATCTCTGATGTTACATTGCACAAGATAAAAT
AATATCATCATGAACAATAAAACTGTCTGCTTACATAAACAGTAATACAAGGGGTGTTATGAGCCATATT
CAACGGGAAACGTCGAGGCCGCGATTAAATTCCAACATGGATGCTGATTTATATGGGTATAAATGGGCTC
GCGATAATGTCGGGCAATCAGGTGCGACAATCTATCGCTTGTATGGGAAGCCCGATGCGCCAGAGTTGTT
TCTGAAACATGGCAAAGGTAGCGTTGCCAATGATGTTACAGATGAGATGGTCAGACTAAACTGGCTGACG
GAATTTATGCCTCTTCCGACCATCAAGCATTTTATCCGTACTCCTGATGATGCATGGTTACTCACCACTG
CGATCCCCGGAAAAACAGCATTCCAGGTATTAGAAGAATATCCTGATTCAGGTGAAAATATTGTTGATGC
GCTGGCAGTGTTCCTGCGCCGGTTGCATTCGATTCCTGTTTGTAATTGTCCTTTTAACAGCGATCGCGTA
TTTCGTCTCGCTCAGGCGCAATCACGAATGAATAACGGTTTGGTTGATGCGAGTGATTTTGATGACGAGC
GTAATGGCTGGCCTGTTGAACAAGTCTGGAAAGAAATGCATAAACTTTTGCCATTCTCACCGGATTCAGT
CGTCACTCATGGTGATTTCTCACTTGATAACCTTATTTTTGACGAGGGGAAATTAATAGGTTGTATTGAT
GTTGGACGAGTCGGAATCGCAGACCGATACCAGGATCTTGCCATCCTATGGAACTGCCTCGGTGAGTTTT
CTCCTTCATTACAGAAACGGCTTTTTCAAAAATATGGTATTGATAATCCTGATATGAATAAATTGCAGTT
TCATTTGATGCTCGATGAGTTTTTCTAATCAGAATTGGTTAATTGGTTGTAACACTGGCAGAGCATTACG
CTGACTTGACGGGACGGCGCAAGCTCATGACCAAAATCCCTTAACGTGAGTTACGCGTCGTTCCACTGAG
CGTCAGAGGTATCACTAGTATTACAGAGGTAAGTTATAACAGTCGCCTAACCC
Features (pLannotate 1.2.2; 28 found; start..end, strand, type, name):
     87..675     -  rep_origin     ori: high-copy-number ColE1/pMB1/pBR322/pUC origin of replication
    846..1706    -  CDS            AmpR: β-lactamase; bla; confers resistance to ampicillin, carbenicillin, and related antibiotics
   1707..1778    -  promoter       AmpR promoter: bla
   1857..2456    +  CDS            PuroR: puromycin N-acetyltransferase; pac from Streptomyces alboniger; confers resistance to puromycin
   2461..2541    +  CDS            HBB (fragment): HBB_PONPY - Experimental evidence at transcript level: Swiss-Prot protein existence level 2. Involved in oxygen transport from the lung to the various peripheral tissues. From Pongo pygmaeus (Bornean orangutan).
   2612..2667    +  polyA_signal   β-globin poly(A) signal: rabbit β-globin polyadenylation signal (Gil and Proudfoot, 1987)
   3646..3666    +  protein_bind   attB4: mutant version of attB; core recombination site for the Gateway® BP reaction BP Clonase™
   3734..3945    +  promoter       EF-1α core promoter: core promoter for human elongation factor EF-1α
   3946..4884    +  intron         EF-1α intron A: intron upstream of the start codon of human EF-1α
   4911..4931    +  protein_bind   attB1: mutant version of attB; core recombination site for the Gateway® BP reaction BP Clonase™
   4951..5646    +  CDS            mKate2: mKate2 is a basic (constitutively fluorescent) red fluorescent protein published in 2009, derived from Entacmaea quadricolor. It is reported to be a rapidly-maturing monomer with moderate acid sensitivity.
   5666..5690    -  protein_bind   attB2: mutant version of attB; recombination site for the Gateway® BP reaction BP Clonase™
   5834..5908    +  CDS            HBB (fragment): HBB_PONPY - Experimental evidence at transcript level: Swiss-Prot protein existence level 2. Involved in oxygen transport from the lung to the various peripheral tissues. From Pongo pygmaeus (Bornean orangutan).
   5979..6034    +  polyA_signal   β-globin poly(A) signal: rabbit β-globin polyadenylation signal (Gil and Proudfoot, 1987)
   6418..6443    +  misc_feature   SA: splice acceptor site
   7115..7135    +  protein_bind   attB4: mutant version of attB; core recombination site for the Gateway® BP reaction BP Clonase™
   7203..7414    +  promoter       EF-1α core promoter: core promoter for human elongation factor EF-1α
   7415..8353    +  intron         EF-1α intron A: intron upstream of the start codon of human EF-1α
   8380..8400    +  protein_bind   attB1: mutant version of attB; core recombination site for the Gateway® BP reaction BP Clonase™
   8411..9127    +  CDS            EBFP2: EBFP2 is a basic (constitutively fluorescent) blue fluorescent protein published in 2007, derived from Aequorea victoria. It is reported to be a rapidly-maturing monomer with moderate acid sensitivity.
   9135..9159    -  protein_bind   attB2: mutant version of attB; recombination site for the Gateway® BP reaction BP Clonase™
   9163..9243    +  CDS            HBB (fragment): HBB_PONPY - Experimental evidence at transcript level: Swiss-Prot protein existence level 2. Involved in oxygen transport from the lung to the various peripheral tissues. From Pongo pygmaeus (Bornean orangutan).
   9314..9369    +  polyA_signal   β-globin poly(A) signal: rabbit β-globin polyadenylation signal (Gil and Proudfoot, 1987)
   9752..9774    -  protein_bind   lac operator (fragment): The lac repressor binds to the lac operator to inhibit transcription in E. coli. This inhibition can be relieved by adding lactose or isopropyl-β-D-thiogalactopyranoside (IPTG). lac repressor encoded by lacI
   9778..9808    -  promoter       lac promoter: promoter for the E. coli lac operon
   9823..9844    -  protein_bind   CAP binding site: CAP binding activates transcription in the presence of cAMP. E. coli catabolite activator protein
   9857..9896    -  CDS            lacI (fragment): lac repressor; lacI; The lac repressor binds to the lac operator to inhibit transcription in E. coli. This inhibition can be relieved by adding lactose or isopropyl-β-D-thiogalactopyranoside (IPTG).
  10069..10878   +  CDS            KanR: aminoglycoside phosphotransferase; aph(3')-Ia; confers resistance to kanamycin in bacteria or G418 (Geneticin®) in eukaryotes
