[The description below was written by a language model from this plasmid's Addgene catalogue record and pLannotate feature annotations shown in this document.]
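Description:
LSB-hsa-miR-99a-3p is a mammalian expression plasmid built on the Low Sensor Backbone (LSB) and designed as a two-colour fluorescent reporter of microRNA activity. It is about 11 kb and replicates in E. coli from a high-copy ColE1/pUC-type origin. It carries both a β-lactamase (ampicillin) gene and an aph(3')-Ia kanamycin resistance gene, and the record lists selection with both antibiotics. A puromycin N-acetyltransferase coding sequence followed by a rabbit β-globin polyadenylation signal is also present for selection in mammalian cells. No dedicated mammalian promoter is annotated directly upstream of it.

The payload consists of two parallel transcription units, each driven by the human EF-1α core promoter with its intron A and terminated by a β-globin poly(A) signal. The attB4, attB1 and attB2 sites flanking the promoters and coding regions are scars of Gateway-style assembly. The first unit encodes the red fluorescent protein mKate2. According to the catalogue entry, its 3' UTR contains a target site for human miR-99a-3p, although this site is not annotated separately in the feature table. The second unit encodes the blue protein EBFP2, which lacks the target and serves as an internal reference for delivery and expression. When miR-99a-3p is active in transfected cells, mKate2 output is repressed relative to EBFP2, so the red-to-blue ratio measures miRNA activity.

The depositor notes that the repeated poly(A) elements make the plasmid inherently unstable. They also report small insertions flanking the puromycin coding region in the physical plasmid compared with the deposited sequence, which are said not to impair puromycin selection.
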