Addgene plasmid #103764: LSB-hsa-miR-99a-3p
Purpose: Used to sense miRNA activity using fluorescence based tools. hsa-miR-99a-3p target in 3' UTR of of mKate. miRNA activity can be measured by the repression of mKate2 relative to EBFP2 fluorescent proteins . Plasmid is inherently unstable; please see Depositor Comments
Depositing lab: Ron Weiss. Depositing organization: Massachusetts Institute of Technology. Publication: A mixed antagonistic/synergistic miRNA repression model enables accurate predictions of multi-input miRNA sensor activity. Gam JJ, Babb J, Weiss R. Nat Commun. 2018 Jun 22;9(1):2430. doi: 10.1038/s41467-018-04575-0. PubMed 29934631.
Backbone
  Vector backbone: Low Sensor Backbone (LSB)
  Vector type: Mammalian Expression, Synthetic Biology
Growth in bacteria
  Bacterial resistance: Ampicillin and Kanamycin, 100 & 50 μg/mL
  Growth temperature: 30°C
  Growth strain: NEB Stable
  Copy number: High Copy
Gene/Insert
  Gene/Insert name: hsa-miR-99a-3p target
  Species: H. sapiens (human)
  Entrez Gene: MIR99A (a.k.a. MIRN99A, mir-99a)
  Promoter: EF-1a
  Cloning method: Gibson Cloning
Terms and licenses: Academic/Nonprofit Terms; Industry Terms: Not Available to Industry
Depositor comments: Please note that this plasmid is inherently unstable due to a repeating poly A element. We recommend performing a diagnostic digest on multiple colonies upon receipt. The depositors would like to note the presence of several discrepancies between the depositor sequence and physical plasmid sequence. In particular, the sequences upstream and downstream of the puromycin coding region have 10 bp insertions which do not affect the ability to perform puromycin selection. The sequences for those regions within the physical plasmids are as follows: Upstream of Puro: GAATTCGACCGCCTGTCTCAAGGTGCCACC; Downstream of Puro: GCTTTGAGACTACGCGTGAATTCACTCCTC. Please contact if you are interested in this plasmid prior to placing an order.
How to cite: LSB-hsa-miR-99a-3p was a gift from Ron Weiss (Addgene plasmid # 103764 ; http://n2t.net/addgene:103764 ; RRID:Addgene_103764)
