>Addgene plasmid #103764 | LSB-hsa-miR-99a-3p | depositor partial sequence | sequence record 196577 | hsa-miR-99a-3p target
CAGACCCATAGAAGCGAGCTTG
