>Addgene plasmid #103764 | LSB-hsa-miR-99a-3p | addgene partial sequence | sequence record 328232 | mKate2-F (5'-ACCCGCTAAGAACCTCAAGA-3')
AAGGAGGCCGACAAAGAGACATACGTCGAGCAGCACGAGGTGGCTGTGGCCAGATACTGCGACCTCCCTA
GCAAACTGGGGCACAAACTTAATTGAGAATTCTACCACCCAGCTTTCTTGTACAAAGTGGTACGTCTCAA
GACCAGAGGTCTCTGCTTGTTCGGCCCAGACCCATAGAAGCGAGCTTGCAGACCCATAGAAGCGAGCTTG
CAGACCCATAGAAGCGAGCTTGCAGACCCATAGAAGCGAGCTTGCAACCAGAAGAGACCTGTGCTTCACT
CCTCAGGTGCAGGCTGCCTATCAGAAGGTGGTGGCTGGTGTGGCCAATGCCCTGGCTCACAAATACCACT
GAGATCTTTTTCCCTCTGCCAAAAATTATGGGGACATCATGAAGCCCCTTGAGCATCTGACTTCTGGCTA
ATAAAGGAAATTTATTTTCATTGCAATAGTGTGTTGGAATTTTTTGTGTCTCTCACTCGGAAGGACATAT
GGGAGGGCAAATCATTTAAAACATCAGAATGAGTATTTGGTTTAGAGTTTGGCAACATATGCCCATATGC
TGGCTGCCATGAACAAAGGTTGGCTATAAAGAGGTCATCAGTATATGAAACAGCCCCCTGCTGTCCATTC
C
